>Addgene plasmid #91495 | pHH0103_AC093799.1-1/1 | addgene full sequence | sequence record 192389 | Addgene NGS Result
TATCATGACATTAACCTATAAAAATAGGCGTATCACGAGGCCCTTTCGTCTTCAAGAATTCCCGACACCA
TCGAATGGTGCAAAACCTTTCGCGGTATGGCATGATAGCGCCCGGAAGAGAGTCAATTCAGGGTGGTGAA
TGTGAAACCAGTAACGTTATACGATGTCGCAGAGTATGCCGGTGTCTCTTATCAGACCGTTTCCCGCGTG
GTGAACCAGGCCAGCCACGTTTCTGCGAAAACGCGGGAAAAAGTGGAAGCGGCGATGGCGGAGCTGAATT
ACATTCCCAACCGCGTGGCACAACAACTGGCGGGCAAACAGTCGTTGCTGATTGGCGTTGCCACCTCCAG
TCTGGCCCTGCACGCGCCGTCGCAAATTGTCGCGGCGATTAAATCTCGCGCCGATCAACTGGGTGCCAGC
GTGGTGGTGTCGATGGTAGAACGAAGCGGCGTCGAAGCCTGTAAAGCGGCGGTGCACAATCTTCTCGCGC
AACGCGTCAGTGGGCTGATCATTAACTATCCGCTGGATGACCAGGATGCCATTGCTGTGGAAGCTGCCTG
CACTAATGTTCCGGCGTTATTTCTTGATGTCTCTGACCAGACACCCATCAACAGTATTATTTTCTCCCAT
GAAGACGGTACGCGACTGGGCGTGGAGCATCTGGTCGCATTGGGTCACCAGCAAATCGCGCTGTTAGCGG
GCCCATTAAGTTCTGTCTCGGCGCGTCTGCGTCTGGCTGGCTGGCATAAATATCTCACTCGCAATCAAAT
TCAGCCGATAGCGGAACGGGAAGGCGACTGGAGTGCCATGTCCGGTTTTCAACAAACCATGCAAATGCTG
AATGAGGGCATCGTTCCCACTGCGATGCTGGTTGCCAACGATCAGATGGCGCTGGGCGCAATGCGCGCCA
TTACCGAGTCCGGGCTGCGCGTTGGTGCGGATATCTCGGTAGTGGGATACGACGATACCGAAGACAGCTC
ATGTTATATCCCGCCGTTAACCACCATCAAACAGGATTTTCGCCTGCTGGGGCAAACCAGCGTGGACCGC
TTGCTGCAACTCTCTCAGGGCCAGGCGGTGAAGGGCAATCAGCTGTTGCCCGTCTCACTGGTGAAAAGAA
AAACCACCCTGGCGCCCAATACGCAAACCGCCTCTCCCCGCGCGTTGGCCGATTCATTAATGCAGCTGGC
ACGACAGGTTTCCCGACTGGAAAGCGGGCAGTGAGCGCAACGCAATTAATGTAAGTTAGCTCACTCATTA
GGCACAATTCTCATGTTTGACAGCTTATCATCGACTGCACGGTGCACCAATGCTTCTGGCGTCAGGCAGC
CATCGGAAGCTGTGGTATGGCTGTGCAGGTCGTAAATCACTGCATAATTCGTGTCGCTCAAGGCGCACTC
CCGTTCTGGATAATGTTTTTTGCGCCGACATCATAACGGTTCTGGCAAATATTCTGAAATGAGCTGTTGA
CAATTAATCATCGGCTCGTATAATGTGTGGAATTGTGAGCGGATAACAATTTCACACAGGAAACAGCCAG
TCCGTTTAGGTGTTTTCACGAGCACTTCACCAACAAGGACCATAGATTATGAAAATCGAAGAACACCATC
ACCATCACCATTCCAGCGGTAAGCTTATGTCCCCTATACTAGGTTATTGGAAAATTAAGGGCCTTGTGCA
ACCCACTCGACTTCTTTTGGAATATCTTGAAGAAAAATATGAAGAGCATTTGTATGAGCGCGATGAAGGT
GATAAATGGCGAAACAAAAAGTTTGAATTGGGTTTGGAGTTTCCCAATCTTCCTTATTATATTGATGGTG
ATGTTAAATTAACACAGTCTATGGCCATCATACGTTATATAGCTGACAAGCACAACATGTTGGGTGGTTG
TCCAAAAGAGCGTGCAGAGATTTCAATGCTTGAAGGAGCGGTTTTGGATATTAGATACGGTGTTTCGAGA
ATTGCATATAGTAAAGACTTTGAAACTCTCAAAGTTGATTTTCTTAGCAAGCTACCTGAAATGCTGAAAA
TGTTCGAAGATCGTTTATGTCATAAAACATATTTAAATGGTGATCATGTAACCCATCCTGACTTCATGTT
GTATGACGCTCTTGATGTTGTTTTATACATGGACCCAATGTGCCTGGATGCGTTCCCAAAATTAGTTTGT
TTTAAAAAACGTATTGAAGCTATCCCACAAATTGATAAGTACTTGAAATCCAGCAAGTATATAGCATGGC
CTTTGCAGGGCTGGCAAGCCACGTTTGGTGGTGGCGACCATCCTCCAAAATCGGATCTGGAAGTTCTGTT
CCAGGGGCCCCTGTCCAGCGGTCTGGTTCCGCGTGGTTCCGGTACCGCGGCCCAGCCGGCCATGGCCCAG
GGCGCGCTGCAAAAAGTCAAAACCATTTTCCCACATACCGCCGGTTCTAACAAAACCCTGCTGTCCTTTG
CACAGGGTGATGTCATTACCCTGCTGATTCCGGAAGAAAAAGATGGTTGGCTGTACGGTGAACATGATGT
TTCTAAAGCCCGTGGCTGGTTTCCATCCTCCTACACCAAACTGCTGGAAGCGGCCGCATA
[142 nt withheld, positions 2581-2722]
C
[98 nt withheld, positions 2724-2821]
AGTTTGTACTGGTGACGAAACTCAGTGTCTAGCTAGAGTGGC
[149 nt withheld, positions 2864-3012]
T
[41 nt withheld, positions 3014-3054]
T
[62 nt withheld, positions 3056-3117]
A
[35 nt withheld, positions 3119-3153]
CCTCCCTCAATCGGTTGAATGTCGCCCTTTTGTCTTTGGCGCTGGTAAACCATATGAA
[86 nt withheld, positions 3212-3297]
T
[54 nt withheld, positions 3299-3352]
CTAGCGCCGCCCTATACCTTGTCTGCCTCCCCGCGTTGCGTCGCGGTGCATGGAGCCGGGCCACCTCGAC
CTGAATGGAAGCCGGCGGCACCTCGCTAACGGATTCACCACTCCAAGAATTGGAGCCAATCAATTCTTGC
GGAGAACTGTGAATGCGCAAACCAACCCTTGGCAGAACATATCCATCGCGTCCGCCATCTCCAGCAGCCG
CACGCGGCGCATCTCGGGCAGCGTTGGGTCCTGGCCACGGGTGCGCATGATCGTGCTCCTGTCGTTGAGG
ACCCGGCTAGGCTGGCGGGGTTGCCTTACTGGTTAGCAGAATGAATCACCGATACGCGAGCGAACGTGAA
GCGACTGCTGCTGCAAAACGTCTGCGACCTGAGCAACAACATGAATGGTCTTCGGTTTCCGTGTTTCGTA
AAGTCTGGAAACGCGGAAGTCAGCGCCCTGCACCATTATGTTCCGGATCTGCATCGCAGGATGCTGCTGG
CTACCCTGTGGAACACCTACATCTGTATTAACGAAGCGCTGGCATTGACCCTGAGTGATTTTTCTCTGGT
CCCGCCGCATCCATACCGCCAGTTGTTTACCCTCACAACGTTCCAGTAACCGGGCATGTTCATCATCAGT
AACCCGTATCGTGAGCATCCTCTCTCGTTTCATCGGTATCATTACCCCCATGAACAGAAATCCCCCTTAC
ACGGAGGCATCAGTGACCAAACAGGAAAAAACCGCCCTTAACATGGCCCGCTTTATCAGAAGCCAGACAT
TAACGCTTCTGGAGAAACTCAACGAGCTGGACGCGGATGAACAGGCAGACATCTGTGAATCGCTTCACGA
CCACGCTGATGAGCTTTACCGCAGGATCCGCGAAATTGTAAGCGTTAATATTTTGTTAAAATTCGCGTTA
AATTTTTGTTAAATCAGCTCATTTTTTAACCAATAGGCCGAAATCGGCAAAATCCCTTATAAATCAAAAG
AATAGACCGAGATAGGGT
[37 nt withheld, positions 4351-4387]
AAGAACGTGGACTCCAACGTCAAAGG
[49 nt withheld, positions 4414-4462]
T
[91 nt withheld, positions 4464-4554]
G
[124 nt withheld, positions 4556-4679]
CGCGGATCCTGCCTCGCGCGTTTCGGTGATGACGGTGAAAACCTCTGACACATGCAGCTCCCGGAGACGG
TCACAGCTTGTCTGTAAGCGGATGCCGGGAGCAGACAAGCCCGTCAGGGCGCGTCAGCGGGTGTTGGCGG
GTGTCGGGGCGCAGCCATGACCCAGTCACGTAGCGATAGCGGAGTGTATACTGGCTTAACTATGCGGCAT
CAGAGCAGATTGTACTGAGAGTGCACCATATGCGGTGTGAAATACCGCACAGATGCGTAAGGAGAAAATA
CCGCATCAGGCGCTCTTCCGCTTCCTCGCTCACTGACTCGCTGCGCTCGGTCGTTCGGCTGCGGCGAGCG
GTATCAGCTCACTCAAAGGCGGTAATACGGTTATCCACAGAATCAGGGGATAACGCAGGAAAGAACATGT
GAGCAAAAGGCCAGCAAAAGGCCAGGAACCGTAAAAAGGCCGCGTTGCTGGCGTTTTTCCATAGGCTCCG
CCCCCCTGACGAGCATCACAAAAATCGACGCTCAAGTCAGAGGTGGCGAAACCCGACAGGACTATAAAGA
TACCAGGGTTTCCCCCTGGAAGCTCCCTCGTGCGCTCTCCTGTTCCGACCCTGCCGCTTACCGGATACCT
GTCCGCCTTTCTCCCTTCGGGAAGCGTGGCGCTTTCTCATAGCTCACGCTGTAGGTATCTCAGTTCGGTG
TAGGTCGTTCGCTCCAAGCTGGGCTGTGTGCACGAACCCCCCGTTCAGCCCGACCGCTGCGCCTTATCCG
GTAACTATCGTCTTGAGTCCAACCCGGTAAGACACGACTTATCGCCACTGGCAGCAGCCACTGGTAACAG
GATTAGCAGAGCGAGGTATGTAGGCGGTGCTACAGAGTTCTTGAAGTGGTGGCCTAACTACGGCTACACT
AGAAGGACAGTATTTGGTATCTGCGCTCTGCTGAAGCCAGTTACCTTCGGAAAAAGAGTTGGTAGCTCTT
GATCCGGCAAACAAACCACCGCTGGTAGCGGTGGTTTTTTTGTTTGCAAGCAGCAGATTACGCGCAGAAA
AAAAGGATCTCAAGAAGATCCTTTGATCTTTTCTACGGGGTCTGACGCTCAGTGGAACGAAAACTCACGT
TAAGGGATTTTGGTCATGAGATTATCAAAAAGGATCTTCACCTAGATCCTTTTAAATTAAAAATGAAGTT
TTAAATCAATCTAAAGTATATATGAGTAAACTTGGTCTGACAGTTACCAATGCTTAATCAGTGAGGCACC
TATCTCAGCGATCTGTCTATTTCGTTCATCCATAGTTGCCTGACTCCCCGTCGTGTAGATAACTACGATA
CGGGAGGGCTTACCATCTGGCCCCAGTGCTGCAATGATACCGCGAGACCCACGCTCACCGGCTCCAGATT
TATCAGCAATAAACCAGCCAGCCGGAAGGGCCGAGCGCAGAAGTGGTCCTGCAACTTTATCCGCCTCCAT
CCAGTCTATTAATTGTTGCCGGGAAGCTAGAGTAAGTAGTTCGCCAGTTAATAGTTTGCGCAACGTTGTT
GCCATTGCTGCAGGCATCGTGGTGTCACGCTCGTCGTTTGGTATGGCTTCATTCAGCTCCGGTTCCCAAC
GATCAAGGCGAGTTACATGATCCCCCATATTGTGCAAAAAAGCGGTTAGCTCCTTCGGTCCTCCGATCGT
TGTCAGAAGTAAGTTGGCCGCAGTGTTATCACTCATGGTTATGGCAGCACTGCATAATTCTCTTACTGTC
ATGCCATCCGTAAGATGCTTTTCTGTGACTGGTGAGTACTCAACCAAGTCATTCTGAGAATAGTGTATGC
GGCGACCGAGTTGCTCTTGCCCGGCGTCAACACGGGATAATACCGCGCCACATAGCAGAACTTTAAAAGT
GCTCATCATTGGAAAACGTTCTTCGGGGCGAAAACTCTCAAGGATCTTACCGCTGTTGAGATCCAGTTCG
ATGTAACCCACTCGTGCACCCAACTGATCTTCAGCATCTTTTACTTTCACCAGCGTTTCTGGGTGAGCAA
AAACAGGAAGGCAAAATGCCGCAAAAAAGGGAATAAGGGCGACACGGAAATGTTGAATACTCATACTCTT
CCTTTTTCAATATTATTGAAGCATTTATCAGGGTTATTGTCTCATGAGCGGATACATATTTGAATGTATT
TAGAAAAATAAACAAATAGGGGTTCCGCGCACATTTCCCCGAAAAGTGCCACCTGACGTCTAAGAAACCA
TTAT
Features (pLannotate 1.2.2; 21 found; start..end, strand, type, name):
     64..141     +  promoter       lacIq promoter: lacI (mutant); In the lacIq allele, a single base change in the promoter boosts expression of the lacI gene about 10-fold.
    142..1224    +  CDS            lacI: lac repressor; lacI; The lac repressor binds to the lac operator to inhibit transcription in E. coli. This inhibition can be relieved by adding lactose or isopropyl-β-D-thiogalactopyranoside (IPTG).
   1237..1258    +  protein_bind   CAP binding site: CAP binding activates transcription in the presence of cAMP. E. coli catabolite activator protein
   1277..1294    +  promoter       tet promoter (fragment): E. coli promoter for tetracycline efflux protein gene
   1467..1495    +  promoter       tac promoter: strong E. coli promoter; hybrid between the trp and lac UV5 promoters
   1503..1519    +  protein_bind   lac operator: The lac repressor binds to the lac operator to inhibit transcription in E. coli. This inhibition can be relieved by adding lactose or isopropyl-β-D-thiogalactopyranoside (IPTG). lac repressor encoded by lacI
   1604..1621    +  CDS            6xHis: 6xHis affinity tag
   1637..2290    +  CDS            GST26_SCHJA: Experimental evidence at protein level: Swiss-Prot protein existence level 1. GST isoenzymes appear to play a central role in the parasite detoxification system. Other functions are also suspected including a role in increasing the solubility of haematin in the parasite gut. From Schistosoma japonicum (Blood fluke).
   2390..2569    +  CDS            BAIAP2L1 (fragment): BI2L1_HUMAN - Also known as IRTKS. Experimental evidence at protein level: Swiss-Prot protein existence level 1. May function as adapter protein. Involved in the formation of clusters of actin bundles. Plays a role in the reorganization of the actin cytoskeleton in response to bacterial infection. From Homo sapiens (Human).
   2585..2632    +  terminator     fd terminator (sequence withheld): central terminator from bacteriophage fd (Otsuka and Kunisawa, 1982)
   2637..2849    +  CDS            M13 gene III (fragment) (sequence partly withheld): pIII; III; minor coat protein
   2864..3334    +  CDS            M13 gene III (fragment) (sequence partly withheld): pIII; III; minor coat protein
   3356..3426    +  CDS            TcR (fragment): tetracycline efflux protein; tet; confers resistance to tetracycline
   3668..4048    -  CDS            YPB1_ECOLX: Protein predicted: Swiss-Prot protein existence level 4. From Escherichia coli.
   4065..4216    +  CDS            rop (fragment): Rop protein, which maintains plasmids at low copy number; rop
   4225..4679    -  rep_origin     f1 ori (sequence partly withheld): f1 bacteriophage origin of replication; arrow indicates direction of (+) strand synthesis
   4688..4727    +  CDS            rop (fragment): Rop protein, which maintains plasmids at low copy number; rop
   4829..4969    +  misc_feature   bom: basis of mobility region from pBR322
   5155..5742    -  rep_origin     ori: high-copy-number ColE1/pMB1/pBR322/pUC origin of replication
   5916..6773    -  CDS            bla: BLAT_ECOLX - Experimental evidence at protein level: Swiss-Prot protein existence level 1. TEM-type are the most prevalent beta-lactamases in enterobacteria; they hydrolyze the beta-lactam bond in susceptible beta-lactam antibiotics, thus conferring resistance to penicillins and cephalosporins. TEM-3 and TEM-4 are capable of hydrolyzing cefotaxime and ceftazidime. TEM-5 is capable of hydrolyzing ceftazidime. TEM-6 is capable of hydrolyzing ceftazidime and aztreonam. TEM-8/CAZ-2, TEM- 16/CAZ-7 and TEM-24/CAZ-6 are markedly active against ceftazidime. IRT- 4 shows resistance to beta-lactamase in
   6774..6878    -  promoter       AmpR promoter: bla
