[The description below was written by a language model from this plasmid's Addgene catalogue record and pLannotate feature annotations shown in this document.]
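Description:
pHH0103_AC093799.1-1/1 is a bacterial expression plasmid built on the pHH0103 backbone for producing and purifying a single human SH3 domain in E. coli. It is one of a set made for a family-wide analysis of human SH3 domain binding specificities. The sequenced plasmid is about 6.9 kb and carries a pBR322/ColE1-type origin with the bom region. The rop gene appears only as fragments interrupted by an f1 phage origin, and the catalogue lists the plasmid as low copy. Selection is by ampicillin through the TEM beta-lactamase gene (bla) and its native promoter.

The expression cassette is driven by the hybrid tac promoter followed by a lac operator. A lacI gene under the lacIq promoter on the same plasmid supplies high levels of repressor, so transcription stays off until it is induced with IPTG. Downstream, the reading frame encodes a 6xHis tag, then Schistosoma japonicum glutathione S-transferase, then the human insert. The resulting His-GST–SH3 fusion can be purified by either metal-affinity or glutathione chromatography. The insert is recorded as 233 bp, cloned between SfiI and NotI sites, and named by the clone-based identifier AC093799.1. The annotation tool matches about 180 bp of it to a fragment of BAIAP2L1 (IRTKS), an actin-bundling adapter protein, though the catalogue entry itself does not make that assignment.

A phage fd terminator follows the insert. Beyond it lie fragments of M13 gene III, a tetracycline-resistance gene remnant and a tet promoter fragment. Together with the f1 origin, these may be leftovers of a phagemid-type ancestor, although the record does not state the backbone's origin or assign them any role.
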