Addgene plasmid #91495: pHH0103_AC093799.1-1/1
Purpose: Protein expression and purification of human SH3 domain construct AC093799.1-1/1
Depositing lab: Sachdev Sidhu. Depositing organization: University of Toronto. Publication: Comprehensive Analysis of the Human SH3 Domain Family Reveals a Wide Variety of Non-canonical Specificities. Teyra J, Huang H, Jain S, Guan X, Dong A, Liu Y, Tempel W, Min J, Tong Y, Kim PM, Bader GD, Sidhu SS. Structure. 2017 Oct 3;25(10):1598-1610.e3. doi: 10.1016/j.str.2017.07.017. Epub 2017 Sep 7. PubMed 28890361.
Backbone
  Vector backbone: pHH0103
  Vector type: Bacterial Expression
Growth in bacteria
  Bacterial resistance: Ampicillin, 100 μg/mL
  Growth temperature: 37°C
  Growth strain: DH5alpha
  Copy number: Low Copy
Gene/Insert
  Gene/Insert name: AC093799.1-1/1
  Species: H. sapiens (human)
  Insert size (bp): 233
  Cloning method: Restriction Enzyme; 5′ cloning site Sfi1 (unknown if destroyed); 3′ cloning site Not1 (unknown if destroyed)
Terms and licenses: Academic/Nonprofit Terms; Industry Terms: Not Available to Industry
How to cite: pHH0103_AC093799.1-1/1 was a gift from Sachdev Sidhu (Addgene plasmid # 91495 ; http://n2t.net/addgene:91495 ; RRID:Addgene_91495)
