>Addgene plasmid #91495 | pHH0103_AC093799.1-1/1 | depositor partial sequence | sequence record 175983 | insert sequence
GGTACCGAATTCGGATCCGCGCGCTGCAAAAAGTCAAAACCATTTTCCCACATACCGCCGGTTCTAACAA
AACCCTGCTGTCCTTTGCACAGGGTGATGTCATTACCCTGCTGATTCCGGAAGAAAAAGATGGTTGGCTG
TACGGTGAACATGATGTTTCTAAAGCCCGTGGCTGGTTTCCATCCTCCTACACCAAACTGCTGGAAGCGG
CCGCTAGCTAAGTCGACGAGCTC
